Addgene plasmid #195924: L1P19
Purpose: Level 1 PhiC31 cassette with constitutive promoter: pUBQ10-PhiC31-NLS-DST-tUBQ1
Depositing lab: Jennifer Nemhauser. Depositing organization: University of Washington. Publication: An integrase toolbox to record gene-expression during plant development. Guiziou S, Maranas CJ, Chu JC, Nemhauser JL. Nat Commun. 2023 Apr 3;14(1):1844. doi: 10.1038/s41467-023-37607-5. PubMed 37012288.
Backbone
  Vector backbone: pGII-L1-Rep
  Backbone size w/o insert (bp): 4708
  Vector type: Plant Expression
  Selectable markers: Hygromycin
Growth in bacteria
  Bacterial resistance: Kanamycin, 50 μg/mL
  Growth temperature: 37°C
  Growth strain: DH5alpha
  Copy number: High Copy
Gene/Insert
  Gene/Insert name: pUBQ10-PhiC31-NLS-DST-tUBQ1
  Species: Synthetic
  Insert size (bp): 4515
  Cloning method: Restriction Enzyme; 5′ cloning site Unknown (unknown if destroyed)
Terms and licenses: Academic/Nonprofit Terms; Industry Terms: Not Available to Industry
Depositor comments: IS4 Transposon present in plasmid backbone. This is a known insertion and is not of any functional concern.
How to cite: L1P19 was a gift from Jennifer Nemhauser (Addgene plasmid # 195924 ; http://n2t.net/addgene:195924 ; RRID:Addgene_195924)
