[The description below was written by a language model from this plasmid's Addgene catalogue record and pLannotate feature annotations shown in this document.]
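Description:
L1P19 is a plant expression binary vector built on the pGII-L1-Rep backbone, a pGreenII-style T-DNA plasmid used as a "Level 1" unit in a modular assembly scheme. In bacteria it is maintained at high copy through a ColE1/pUC-type origin and selected with kanamycin via an aph(3')-Ia gene. A pSa origin is also present, which in this vector family supports replication in Agrobacterium for plant transformation. The depositor notes that an IS4 transposon has inserted into the backbone and considers it functionally harmless. This probably accounts for the otherwise unannotated stretch between the ColE1 origin and KanR, and for the sequenced length (about 10.5 kb) exceeding the sum of the stated backbone and insert sizes.

Between the nopaline-type left and right T-DNA border repeats lie two units. Next to the left border is the plant selection cassette, a hygromycin phosphotransferase (hph) gene driven by the CaMV 35S promoter and terminated by the CaMV poly(A) signal. The rest of the T-DNA, roughly 4.5 kb that the automated annotation leaves essentially unlabelled, corresponds to the catalogued synthetic insert pUBQ10-PhiC31-NLS-DST-tUBQ1. In this insert the constitutive UBQ10 promoter drives the PhiC31 serine integrase fused to a nuclear localisation signal. The cassette also carries a DST element, generally an mRNA-destabilising sequence that shortens transcript lifetime, and ends with the UBQ1 terminator. Residual lacZα and T7 promoter sequences flank the cloning position.

The construct supplies constitutive PhiC31 integrase activity in plants. It belongs to an integrase toolbox in which recombination of a target site provides a heritable record of gene expression during development, and a constitutive version would plausibly serve as a reference for integrase switching, although the record does not state this.
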