Features (pLannotate 1.2.2; 15 found; start..end, strand, type, name):
    257..279     +  misc_feature   LB T-DNA repeat: left border repeat from nopaline C58 T-DNA (truncated)
    287..463     -  polyA_signal   CaMV poly(A) signal: cauliflower mosaic virus polyadenylation signal
    513..677     -  CDS            yokD (fragment): YOKD_BACSU - Experimental evidence at protein level: Swiss-Prot protein existence level 1. May contribute to antibiotic resistance. From Bacillus subtilis (strain 168).
    698..1720    -  CDS            hph: KHYB_ECOLX - Experimental evidence at protein level: Swiss-Prot protein existence level 1. The aminoglycoside phosphotransferases achieve inactivation of their antibiotic substrates by phosphorylation. Only phosphorylates hygromycin and closely related compounds such as demethyl analogs and destomycin. From Escherichia coli.
   1740..2085    -  promoter       CaMV 35S promoter: strong constitutive promoter from cauliflower mosaic virus
   1742..1788    -  promoter       minimal CaMV 35S promoter: minimal 35S promoter from cauliflower mosaic virus
   2166..2323    -  CDS            lacZα (fragment): LacZα fragment of β-galactosidase; lacZ fragment
   2326..2344    +  promoter       T7 promoter: promoter for bacteriophage T7 RNA polymerase
   6761..6919    -  CDS            CWINV2 (fragment): INV2_ARATH - Also known as BFRUCT2. Experimental evidence at transcript level: Swiss-Prot protein existence level 2. From Arabidopsis thaliana (Mouse-ear cress).
   6907..6931    +  misc_feature   RB T-DNA repeat: right border repeat from nopaline C58 T-DNA
   7022..7610    -  rep_origin     ori: high-copy-number ColE1/pMB1/pBR322/pUC origin of replication
   8969..9038    +  ncRNA          RNA-OUT: Accession: RF00240 - RNA-OUT
   9119..9934    -  CDS            KanR: aminoglycoside phosphotransferase; aph(3')-Ia; confers resistance to kanamycin in bacteria or G418 (Geneticin®) in eukaryotes
  10119..10220   +  CDS            TRA2_ECOLX (fragment): Protein predicted: Swiss-Prot protein existence level 4. Required for transposition of transposon Tn903. From Escherichia coli.
  10225..130     +  rep_origin     pSa ori (across the origin): origin of replication from bacterial plasmid pSa
>Addgene plasmid #195924 | L1P19 | addgene full sequence | sequence record 387022 | Addgene NGS Result
GTATGTTCAATTAGCTTTTCAATTATGAATATATATATCAATTATTGGTCGCCCTTGGCTTGTGGACAAT
GCGCTACGCGCACCGGCTCCGCCCGTGGACAACCGCAAGCGGTTGCCCACCGTCGAGCGCCTTTGCCCAC
AACCCGGCGGCCGGCCGCAACAGATCGTTTTATAAATTTTTTTTTTTGAAAAAGAAAAAGCCCGAAAGGC
GGCAACCTCTCGGGCTTCTGGATTTCCGATCCCCGGAATTAGATCTTGGCAGGATATATTGTGGTGTAAC
GTTATCGATCTGGATTTTAGTACTGGATTTTGGTTTTAGGAATTAGAAATTTTATTGATAGAAGTATTTT
ACAAATACAAATACATACTAAGGGTTTCTTATATGCTCAACACATGAGCGAAACCCTATAAGAACCCTAA
TTTCCCTTATCGGGAAACTACTCACACATTATTTATGGAGAAAATAGAGAGAGATAGATTTGTAGAGAGA
GACTGGTGATTTCAGCGTACCGAATTAATTCCTGAATCACTGCGACCGGCCCTCCCGCGACCCAGCCGAG
CGAGCTTAGCGAACTGTGGACGAGAACTGTGCCACCAAGCGTAAGGCCGTTCTCTCGCATTTGCCTTGCT
AGGCTCGCGCGAGTTGCTGGCTGAGGCGTTCTCGAAATCAGCTCTTGTTCGGTCGGCATCTACTCTATTC
CTTTGCCCTCGGACGAGTGCTGGGGCGTCGGTTTCCACTATCGGCGAGTACTTCTACACAGCCATCGGTC
CAGACGGCCGCGCTTCTGCGGGCGATTTGTGTACGCCCGACAGTCCCGGCTCCGGATCGGACGATTGCGT
CGCATCGACCCTGCGCCCAAGCTGCATCATCGAAATTGCCGTCAACCAAGCTCTGATAGAGTTGGTCAAG
ACCAATGCGGAGCATATACGCCCGGAGCCTTGGCGATCCTGCAAGCTCCGGATGCCTCCGCTCGAAGTAG
CGCGTCTGCTGCTCCATACAAGCCAACCACGGCCTCCAGAAGAAGATGTTGGCGACCTCGTATTGGGAAT
CCCCGAACATCGCCTCGCTCCAGTCAATGACCGCTGTTATGCGGCCATTGTCCGTCAGGACATTGTTGGA
GCCGAAATCCGCGTGCACGAGGTGCCGGACTTCGGGGCAGTCCTCGGCCCAAAGCATCAGCTCATCGAGA
GCCTGCGCGACGGACGCACTGACGGTGTCGTCCATCACAGTTTGCCAGTGATACACATGGGGATCAGCAA
TCGCGCATATGAAATCACGCCATGTAGTGTATTGACCGATTCCTTGCGGTCCGAATGGGCCGAACCCGCT
CGTCTGGCTAAGATCGGCCGCAGCGATAGCATCCATAGCCTCCGCGACCGGCTGAAGAACAGCGGGCAGT
TCGGTTTCAGGCAGGTCTTGCAACGTGACACCCTGTGCACGGCGGGAGATGCAATAGGTCAGGCTCTCGC
TGAACTCCCCAATGTCAAGCACTTCCGGAATCGGGAGCGCGGCCGATGCAAAGTGCCGATAAACATAACG
ATCTTTGTAGAAACCATCGGCGCAGCTATTTACCCGCAGGACATATCCACGCCCTCCTACATCGAAGCTG
AAAGCACGAGATTCTTCGCCCTCCGAGAGCTGCATCAGGTCGGAGACGCTGTCGAACTTTTCGATCAGAA
ACTTCTCGACAGACGTCGCGGTGAGTTCAGGCTTTTTCATAGGGGGGATCAGCTTGGGCTGTCCTCTCCA
AATGAAATGAACTTCCTTATATAGAGGAAGGGTCTTGCGAAGGATAGTGGGATTGTGCGTCATCCCTTAC
GTCAGTGGAGATGTCACATCAATCCACTTGCTTTGAAGACGTGGTTGGAACGTCTTCTTTTTCCACGATG
CTCCTCGTGGGTGGGGGTCCATCTTTGGGACCACTGTCGGCAGAGGCATCTTGAATGATAGCCTTTCCTT
TATCGCAATGATGGCATTTGTAGGAGCCACCTTCCTTTTCTACTGTCCTTTCGATGAAGTGACAGATAGC
TGGGCAATGGAATCCGAGGAGGTTTCCCGAAATTACCCTTTGTTGAAAAGTCTCAATAGCCCTTTGGTCT
TCTGAGACTGTATCTTTGACATTTTTGGAGTAGGGGTACGATAACATTAACGCTTACAATTTCCATTCGC
CATTCAGGCTGCGCAACTGTTGGGAAGGGCGATCGGTGCGGGCCTCTTCGCTATTACGCCAGCTGGCGAA
AGGGGGATGTGCTGCAAGGCGATTAAGTTGGGTAACGCCAGGGTTTTCCCAGTCACGACGTTGTAAAACG
ACGGCCAGTGAATTGTAATACGACTCACTATAGGGCTTGGAGCTCAACAACAAACTTTCCATTCACCCAT
TTATGGATACACAGTCTAGCTCAACAGAGCTTTTAACCCAAATTGGTACAATAGAATACAACTTTAGATC
ATAATTCTCAAAAGAAAGAGATTCCTTAGCTATTCTATCTGCCACTCCATTTCCTTCTCGGCTTGTATGC
ACAAGCATAAAATCCTCAAACTTGCTAAGTAGATACTTTATGTCTTGGATAATTGGATTGAGACTTGACA
AGCATAACTTTCATGTAACCAAAGACACAAGTTGCTGAGAATCCACCTCAAAAATGATCTTCCTATAATT
GAATCGGGATAATGACAGCACAGCCCATCTAAGAGCCTCCACTTCTACTTCCAGCACGCTTCTTACTTTT
ACCACAGCTCTTGCACCTAACCATAACACCTTCCCTGTATGATCGCGAAGCACCCACCCTAAGCCACATT
TTAATCCTTCTGTTGGCCATGCCCCATCAAAGTTGCACTTAACCCAAGATTGTGGTGGAGCTTCCCATGT
TTCTCGTCTGTCCCGACGGTGTTGTGGTTGGTGCTTTCCTTACATTCTGAGCCTCTTTCCTTCTAATCCA
CTCATCTGCATCTTCTTGTGTCCTTACTAATACCTCATTGGTTCCAAATTCCCTCCCTTTAAGCACCAGC
TCGTTTCTGTTCTTCCACAGCCTCCCAAGTATCCAAGGGACTAAAGCCTCCACATTCTTCAGATCAGGAT
ATTCTTGTTTAAGATGTTGAACTCTATGGAGGTTTGTATGAACTGATGATCTAGGACCGGATAAGTTCCC
TTCTTCATAGCGAACTTATTCAAAGAATGTTTTGTGTATCATTCTTGTTACATTGTTATTAATGAAAAAA
TATTATTGGTCATTGGACTGAACACGAGTGTTAAATATGGACCAGGCCCCAAATAAGATCCATTGATATA
TGAATTAAATAACAAGAATAAATCGAGTCACCAAACCACTTGCCTTTTTTAACGAGACTTGTTCACCAAC
TTGATACAAAAGTCATTATCCTATGCAAATCAATAATCATACAAAAATATCCAATAACACTAAAAAATTA
AAAGAAATGGATAATTTCACAATATGTTATACGATAAAGAAGTTACTTTTCCAAGAAATTCACTGATTTT
ATAAGCCCACTTGCATTAGATAAATGGCAAAAAAAAACAAAAAGGAAAAGAAATAAAGCACGAAGAATTC
TAGAAAATACGAAATACGCTTCAATGCAGTGGGACCCACGGTTCAATTATTGCCAATTTTCAGCTCCACC
GTATATTTAAAAAATAAAACGATAATGCTAAAAAAATATAAATCGTAACGATCGTTAAATCTCAACGGCT
GGATCTTATGACGACCGTTAGAAATTGTGGTTGTCGACGAGTCAGTAATAAACGGCGTCAAAGTGGTTGC
AGCCGGCACACACGAGTCGTGTTTATCAACTCAAAGCACAAATACTTTTCCTCAACCTAAAAATAAGGCA
ATTAGCCAAAAACAACTTTGCGTGTAAACAACGCTCAATACACGTGTCATTTTATTATTAGCTATTGCTT
CACCGCCTTAGCTTTCTCGTGACCTAGTCGTCCTCGTCTTTTCTTCTTCTTCTTCTATAAAACAATACCC
AAAGAGCTCTTCTTCTTCACAATTCAGATTTCAATTTCTCAAAATCTTAAAAACTTTCTCTCAATTCTCT
CTACCGTGATCAAGGTAAATTTCTGTGTTCCTTATTCTCTCAAAATCTTCGATTTTGTTTTCGTTCGATC
CCAATTTCGTATATGTTCTTTGGTTTAGATTCTGTTAATCTTAGATCGAAGACGATTTTCTGGGTTTGAT
CGTTAGATATCATCTTAATTCTCGATTAGGGTTTCATAGATATCATCCGATTTGTTCAAATAATTTGAGT
TTTGTCGAATAATTACTCTTCGATTTGTGATTTCTATCTAGATCTGGTGTTAGTTTCTAGTTTGTGCGAT
CGAATTTGTCGATTAATCTGAGTTTTTCTGATTAACAGAATGGACACGTATGCCGGCGCTTATGATAGAC
AATCAAGAGAAAGAGAGAACTCTTCTGCCGCCTCTCCAGCTACACAGAGATCTGCCAACGAGGATAAAGC
TGCTGATTTACAAAGAGAGGTAGAGAGAGATGGGGGTAGGTTTAGATTTGTGGGTCATTTCTCTGAGGCT
CCTGGTACATCAGCCTTTGGTACTGCTGAACGGCCTGAATTTGAAAGAATATTAAATGAGTGTCGGGCCG
GTCGACTAAATATGATAATAGTTTATGATGTATCTAGGTTCAGTAGACTCAAAGTTATGGATGCAATTCC
GATCGTGAGCGAGCTACTTGCACTCGGTGTTACTATCGTAAGTACACAAGAAGGTGTATTCAGGCAGGGT
AATGTGATGGACCTTATACACCTTATTATGCGACTCGACGCTAGCCATAAAGAGTCATCACTGAAGAGTG
CTAAAATCTTGGACACCAAGAACCTGCAAAGGGAGCTTGGAGGCTATGTAGGAGGAAAAGCTCCGTATGG
TTTCGAACTCGTGAGTGAGACAAAAGAGATTACCAGAAATGGTAGGATGGTGAACGTGGTTATTAATAAG
CTAGCTCATAGCACAACCCCTCTCACAGGGCCTTTTGAGTTCGAACCTGACGTTATTAGATGGTGGTGGA
GAGAGATCAAAACTCACAAACATCTTCCATTTAAGCCAGGTAGCCAGGCTGCTATCCACCCTGGATCTAT
CACTGGGCTTTGTAAAAGGATGGATGCTGACGCAGTGCCAACTCGAGGGGAAACAATCGGTAAGAAGACT
GCATCTTCCGCTTGGGATCCCGCTACAGTTATGAGAATCCTTCGGGATCCGCGTATTGCTGGATTCGCCG
CAGAAGTCATTTATAAGAAAAAACCTGATGGTACTCCTACTACAAAAATCGAAGGTTATAGGATCCAAAG
GGATCCTATTACTTTGCGTCCAGTTGAATTAGACTGTGGACCGATCATCGAACCTGCCGAGTGGTACGAG
TTGCAGGCCTGGCTTGATGGTAGAGGGCGTGGAAAGGGTTTATCTCGGGGACAGGCAATTTTGTCAGCAA
TGGATAAGCTTTATTGTGAGTGTGGGGCTGTTATGACATCAAAACGTGGAGAAGAGTCAATCAAGGATTC
TTACAGGTGCAGACGTCGTAAAGTGGTGGACCCTTCTGCTCCAGGACAGCATGAGGGTACATGCAACGTT
TCTATGGCTGCTCTTGATAAATTTGTGGCCGAACGTATTTTCAACAAGATTAGACACGCTGAAGGGGATG
AGGAAACTTTAGCTCTTCTTTGGGAGGCTGCCCGGCGTTTTGGTAAGCTAACAGAGGCACCAGAAAAAAG
TGGCGAAAGAGCTAATTTGGTAGCCGAAAGAGCAGACGCCTTGAATGCATTGGAAGAACTTTACGAAGAT
AGGGCTGCCGGAGCATATGATGGACCAGTTGGTCGGAAGCATTTCAGGAAGCAACAAGCTGCACTAACTT
TGAGACAGCAAGGCGCAGAGGAGCGACTCGCAGAGCTTGAGGCCGCCGAGGCCCCAAAGCTTCCACTCGA
TCAATGGTTTCCTGAGGATGCCGACGCTGATCCTACAGGTCCAAAGAGCTGGTGGGGAAGAGCTAGCGTA
GACGATAAGAGAGTGTTTGTGGGTCTATTTGTTGACAAGATTGTAGTTACTAAGTCCACTACGGGTCGAG
GACAGGGCACTCCCATCGAAAAGAGAGCCAGTATTACCTGGGCAAAGCCTCCAACCGATGATGATGAAGA
CGATGCACAAGATGGTACCGAGGATGTGGCAGCACCAAAAAAAAAGAGGAAGGTGTAAGCTTAGTACTAT
ACTACAACATTTCCATATTTTTTTTAGATTGTTAGCTAATTTCCCCTGGAGATAATTGTAAATTGTTTCA
ATGAGAGGAATATACAATACATAGATCGTAATTGATCAATGCGTATTTGCATGTTGGTAAGAGACTCTTA
TCAAGAATCCCATCTCTTGCTTGCTTTTTTTTGTTGTCTTCCCTTTGATAGGGTTTGTTTTTCTTGTTTC
AGTGACTTTCTATGTTAAAAGATAATGTCAGTAAAAGGATTTGGTTTTCTATTATTCTGAATCGATTACG
GAAGATTCTTGCTTAATTCCAATCTATACAAGTATCGTGAAATAATGACCGTTTATGTGATTAGGAGACG
TGTTTCATTAATAAAATATAAGATCAATACATTGTTAGTAGTGATAAACTATGTACAAATTGTATTGATT
GTAAAAGAAACACAATAGGTTCCTTTTTTCTACAATATATTGTGACAGACTCTCTGTTTTAACGAATGAA
TTAAATTTGTCAACGAAAAAATTAAAGAATGATGTGATCACTTTGCACCTTGGTTCATCTTCAGAGGCTT
CTGCATGTTCCATGCATTGAGGCTCTCTACGGTCACAGGTTGTGAGCCGTTGTTAAAGACAAACAAATGC
GCTACCACAGAATCAGGGGATAACGCAGGAAAGAACATGAAGGCCTTGACAGGATATATTGGCGGGTAAA
CTAAGTCGCTGTATGTGTTTGTTTGAGATCTCATGTGAGCAAAAGGCCAGCAAAAGGCCAGGAACCGTAA
AAAGGCCGCGTTGCTGGCGTTTTTCCATAGGCTCCGCCCCCCTGACGAGCATCACAAAAATCGACGCTCA
AGTCAGAGGTGGCGAAACCCGACAGGACTATAAAGATACCAGGCGTTTCCCCCTGGAAGCTCCCTCGTGC
GCTCTCCTGTTCCGACCCTGCCGCTTACCGGATACCTGTCCGCCTTTCTCCCTTCGGGAAGCGTGGCGCT
TTCTCATAGCTCACGCTGTAGGTATCTCAGTTCGGTGTAGGTCGTTCGCTCCAAGCTGGGCTGTGTGCAC
GAACCCCCCGTTCAGCCCGACCGCTGCGCCTTATCCGGTAACTATCGTCTTGAGTCCAACCCGGTAAGAC
ACGACTTATCGCCACTGGCAGCAGCCACTGGTAACAGGATTAGCAGAGCGAGGTATGTAGGCGGTGCTAC
AGAGTTCTTGAAGTGGTGGCCTAACTACGGCTACACTAGAAGAACAGTATTTGGTATCTGCGCTCTGCTG
AAGCCAGTTACCTTCGGAAGAAGAGTTGGTAGCTCTTGATCCGGCAAACAAACCACCGCTGGTAGCGGTG
GTTTTTTTGTTTGCAAGCAGCAGATTACGCGCAGAAAAAAAGGATCTCAAGAAGATCCTTTGATCTTTTC
TACGGGGTCTGACGCTCAGTGGAACGAAAACTCACGTTAAGGGATTTTGGTCATGAGATTATCAAAAAGG
ATCTTCACCTAGATCCTTTTAAATTAAAAATGAAGTTTTAAATCAATCTAAAGTACTGAGAGATCCCCTC
ATAATTTCCCCAAAGCGTAACCATGTGTGAATAAATTTTGAGCTAGTAGGGTTGCAGCCACGAGTAAGTC
TTCCCTTGTTATTGTGTAGCCAGAATGCCGCAAAACTTCCATGCCTAAGCGAACTGTTGAGAGTACGTTT
CGATTTCTGACTGTGTTAGCCTGGAAGTGCTTGTCCCAACCTTGTTTCTGAGCATGAACGCCCGCAAGCC
AACATGTTAGTTGAAGCATCAGGGCGATTAGCAGCATGATATCAAAACGCTCTGAGCTGCTCGTTCGGCT
ATGGCGTAGGCCTAGTCCGTAGGCAGGACTTTTCAAGTCTCGGAAGGTTTCTTCAATCTGCATTCGCTTC
GAATAGATATTAACAAGTTGTTTGGGTGTTCGAATTTCAACAGGTAAGTTAGTTGCTAGAACCCATGGCT
CCTTTGCCGACGCTGAGTAGATTTTAGGTGACGGGTGGTGACAATGAGTCCGTGTCGAGCGCTGATTTTT
TCGGCCTTTAGAGCGAGATTTATACAATAGAATTTGGCATGAGATTGGATTGCTTTTAGTCAGCCTCTTA
TAGCCTAAAGTCTTTGAGTGACTAGATGACATATCATGTAAGTTGCTGATAGGTTTCCAGTTTTCCGCTC
CTAGGTCTGCATATTGTACTTTTCCTCTTACTCGACTTAACCAGTACCAACCCAGCTTCTCAACGGATTT
ATACCATGGCACTTTAAAGCCAGCATCACTGACAATGAGCGGTGTGGTGTTACTCGGTAGAATGCTCGCA
AGGTCGGCTAGAAATTGGTCATGAGCTTTCTTTGAACATTGCTCTGAAAGCGGGAACGCTTTCTCATAAA
GAGTAACAGAACGACCGTGTAGTGCGACTGAAGCTCGCAATACCATAAGTCGTTTTTGCTCACGAATATC
AGACCAGTCAACAAGTACAATGGGCATCGTATTGCCCGAACAGATAAAGCTAGCATGCCAACGGTATACA
GCGAGTCGCTCTTTGTGGAGGTGACGATTACCTAACAATCGGTCGATTCGTTTGATGTTATGTTTTGTTC
TCGCTTTGGTTGGCAGGTTACGGCCAAGTTCGGTAAGAGTGAGAGTTTTACAGTCAAGTAATGCGTGGCA
AGCCAACGTTAAGCTGTTGAGTCGTTTTAAGTGTAATTCGGGGCAGAATTGGTAAAGAGAGTCGTGTAAA
ATATCGAGTTCGCACATCTTGTTGTCTGATTATTGATTTTTCGCGAAACCATTTGATCATATGACAAGAT
GTGTATCCACCTTAACTTAATGATTTTTACCAAAATCATTAGGGGATTCATCAGTCTAAAGTATATATGT
GTAACATTGGTCTAGTGATTAGAAAAACTCATCGAGCATCAAATGAAACTGCAATTTATTCATATCAGGA
TTATCAATACCATATTTTTGAAAAAGCCGTTTCTGTAATGAAGGAGAAAACTCACCGAGGCAGTTCCATA
GGATGGCAAGATCCTGGTATCGGTCTGCGATTCCGACTCGTCCAACATCAATACAACCTATTAATTTCCC
CTCGTCAAAAATAAGGTTATCAAGTGAGAAATCACCATGAGTGACGACTGAATCCGGTGAGAATGGCAAA
AGTTTATGCATTTCTTTCCAGACTTGTTCAACAGGCCAGCCATTACGCTCGTCATCAAAATCACTCGCAT
CAACCAAACCGTTATTCATTCGTGATTGCGCCTGAGCGAGACGAAATACGCGATCGCTGTTAAAAGGACA
ATTACAAACAGGAATCGAATGCAACCGGCGCAGGAACACTGCCAGCGCATCAACAATATTTTCACCTGAA
TCAGGATATTCTTCTAATACCTGGAATGCTGTTTTCCCTGGGATCGCAGTGGTGAGTAACCATGCATCAT
CAGGAGTACGGATAAAATGCTTGATGGTCGGAAGAGGCATAAATTCCGTCAGCCAGTTTAGTCTGACCAT
CTCATCTGTAACATCATTGGCAACGCTACCTTTGCCATGTTTCAGAAACAACTCTGGCGCATCGGGCTTC
CCATACAATCGGTAGATTGTCGCACCTGATTGCCCGACATTATCGCGAGCCCATTTATACCCATATAAAT
CAGCATCCATGTTGGAATTTAATCGCGGCCTTGAGCAAGACGTTTCCCGTTGAATATGGCTCATAACACC
CCTTGTATTACTGTTTATGTAAGCAGACAGTTTTATTGTTCATGATGATATATTTTTATCTTGTGCAATG
TAACATCAGAGATTTTGAGACACAACGTGGCTTTGTTGAATAAATCGAACTTTTGCTGAGTTGAAGGATC
AGATCACGCATCTTCCCGACAACGCAGACCGTTCCGTGGCAAAGCAAAAGTTCAAAATCACCAACTGGTC
CACCTACAACAAAGCTCTCATCAACCGTGGCTCCCTCACTTTCTGGCTGGATGATGGGGCGATTCAGGCG
ATCCCCATCCAACAGCCCGCCGTCGAGCGGGCTTTTTTATCCCCGGAAGCCTGTGGATAGAGGGTAGTTA
TCCACGTGAAACCGCTAATGCCCCGCAAAGCCTTGATTCACGGGGCTTTCCGGCCCGCTCCAAAAACTAT
CCACGTGAAATCGCTAATCAGGGTACGTGAAATCGCTAATCGGAGTACGTGAAATCGCTAATAAGGTCAC
GTGAAATCGCTAATCAAAAAGGCACGTGAGAACGCTAATAGCCCTTTCAGATCAACAGCTTGCAAACACC
CCTCGCTCCGGCAAGTAGTTACAGCAAGTA
